>Addgene plasmid #225826 | pGLU_133 | addgene full sequence | sequence record 449894 | Addgene NGS Result
AGCATGAAGAGCACCCCAGGATACATAGATTACCACAACTCCGAGCCCTTCCACCTAGCGTGCTAACCAC
GCACGCTATTGTTGTATAGGCTAGGTGGAGGCTCAGTGATGATAAGTCTGCGATGGTGGATGCATGTGTC
ATGGTCATAGCTGTTTCCTGTGTGAAATTGTTATCCGCTCAGAGGGCACAATCCTATTCCGCGCTATCCG
ACAATCTCCAAGACATTAGGTGGAGTTCAGTTCGGCGTATGGCATATGTCGCTGGAAAGAACATGTGAGC
AAAAGGCCAGCAAAAGGCCAGGAACCGTAAAAAGGCCGCGTTGCTGGCGTTACAGCTGGGCGCGCCCCAT
GTCAGCCGTTAAGTGTTCCTGTGTCACTCAAAATTGCTTTGAGAGGCTCTAAGGGCTTCTCAGTGCGTTA
CATCCCTGGCTTGTTGTCCACAACCGTTAAACCTTAAAGGCTTTAAAAGCCTTATATATTCTTTTTTTTC
TTATAAAACTTAAAACCTTAGAGGCTATTTAAGTTGCTGATTTATATTAATTTTATTGTTCAAACATGAG
AGCTTAGTACGTGAAACATGAGAGCTTAGTACGTTAGCCATGAGAGCTTAGTACGTTAGCCATGAGGGTT
TAGTTCGTTAAACATGAGAGCTTAGTACGTTAAACATGAGAGCTTAGTACGTGAAACATGAGAGCTTAGT
ACGTACTATCAACAGGTTGAACTGCTGATCTTCAGATCGGCGCGCCGGCCGGCCGAAGATCCTTTGATCT
TTTCTACGGGGTCTGACGCTCTATTCAACAAAGCCGCCGTCCCGTCAAGTCAGCGTAAATGGGTAGGGGG
CTTCAAATCGTCCTCGTGATACCAATTCGGAGCCTGCTTTTTTGTACAAACTTGTTGATAATGGCAATTC
AAGGATCTTCACCTAGATCCTTTTAAATTAAAAATGAAGTTTTAAATCAATCTAAAGTATATATGAGTAA
ACTTGGTCTGACAGTTACCAATGCTTAATCAGTGAGGCACCTATCTCAGCGATCTGTCTATTTCGTTCAT
CCATAGTTGCCTGACTCCCCGTCGTGTAGATAACTACGATACGGGAGGGCTTACCATCTGGCCCCAGTGC
TGCAATGATACCGCGAGAGCCACGCTCACCGGCTCCAGATTTATCAGCAATAAACCAGCCAGCCGGAAGG
GCCGAGCGCAGAAGTGGTCCTGCAACTTTATCCGCCTCCATCCAGTCTATTAATTGTTGCCGGGAAGCTA
GAGTAAGTAGTTCGCCAGTTAATAGTTTGCGCAACGTTGTTGCCATTGCTACAGGCATCGTGGTGTCACG
CTCGTCGTTTGGTATGGCTTCATTCAGCTCCGGTTCCCAACGATCAAGGCGAGTTACATGATCCCCCATG
TTGTGCAAAAAAGCGGTTAGCTCCTTCGGTCCTCCGATCGTTGTCAGAAGTAAGTTGGCCGCAGTGTTAT
CACTCATGGTTATGGCAGCACTGCATAATTCTCTTACTGTCATGCCATCCGTAAGATGCTTTTCTGTGAC
TGGTGAGTACTCAACCAAGTCATTCTGAGAATAGTGTATGCGGCGACCGAGTTGCTCTTGCCCGGCGTCA
ATACGGGATAATACCGCGCCACATAGCAGAACTTTAAAAGTGCTCATCATTGGAAAACGTTCTTCGGGGC
GAAAACTCTCAAGGATCTTACCGCTGTTGAGATCCAGTTCGATGTAACCCACTCGTGCACCCAACTGATC
TTCAGCATCTTTTACTTTCACCAGCGTTTCTGGGTGAGCAAAAACAGGAAGGCAAAATGCCGCAAAAAAG
GGAATAAGGGCGACACGGAAATGTTGAATACTCATACTCTTCCTTTTTCAATATTATTGAAGCATTTATC
AGGGTTATTGTCTCATGAGCGGATACATATTTGAATGTATTTAGAAAAATAAACAAATAGGGGTTCCGCG
CACATTTCCCCGAAAAGTGCCAGATACCTGAAACAAAACCCATCGTACGGCCAAGGAAGTCTCCAATAAC
TGTGATCCACCACAAGCGCCAGGGTTTTCCCAGTCACGACGTTGTAAAACGACGGCCAGTCATGCATAAT
CCGCACGCATCTGGAATAAGGAAGTGCCATTCCGCCTGACCTTAGCGTGCGAACAGCACGCTATTGTTGT
ATCATTACTCGCATCCATTCTCAGGCTGTCTCGTCTCGTCTCCGAGCTCTTCAATGAGGAGTACGGCCAG
CCTCGCAGAGCAGGATTCCCGTTGAGCACCGCCAGGTGCGAATAAGGGACAGTGAAGAAGGAACACCCGC
TCGCGGGTGGGCCTACTTCACCTATCCTGCCCGGCTGACGCCGTTGGATACACCAAGGAAAGTCTACACG
AACCCTTTGGCAAAATCCTGTATATCGTGCGAAAAAGGATGGATATACCGAAAAAATCGCTATAATGACC
CCGAAGCAGGGTTATGCAGCGGAAAAGTCGTTGGGATTGTCCTGACCGAAGCGGGACAGGTCCACGAGCA
GGCAATGCTTGTTGGGCATGGTGAGGTGGATGTCTTTCACTTCCGGCACGCAGCCGAGGACTTTTTGCGC
CATATCGTAAAGTGTGTGCTGAACGGATTCGCTTTCGTGTTCAGCGAAAGAGGCGAGAAGGAGATTCCAA
GCTTAGATTTTAATGCCCTGCGCCATCAGGTCTTTCGCGGCCAGAAAGCCATCCAGTTTGCTTTGCAGCG
CTTCCCAACCTTCCCACAGCGCACCCCAGCTCGCAATGCCGGTACGTTTGCTATCCATAAAGCCGCCCAG
ACGCGCAATCGCCATATACGCCCATTGCAGGCTGCCCGCTTTTTCTTTGCGTTTGCGTTTGCCTTTATCC
AGATAGCCCAGCAGTTGGCATTCATCCGGGGTCAGCACGGTTTCCGCGCTCTGGCTTTCAACGTGTTCCG
CTTCTTTCAGCAGGCCCTGCGCACGCAGTGCTTGCGGCGGAGTAAAAGATTCACGCAGTTGCAGCAGACG
CACCGCCACAAAGCTCAGAATGCTCACCATACGTTCCAGGTTATCCGGTTCTTCCATACGCTGACGTTCC
GCACCCGCACCCGTTTTCCACGCTTTGTGAAATTCTTCAATGCGCCAACGATGGGTATAAATATCAATCA
CACGCAGCGCTTGGGCCAGACTTTCCACCGGCTCGCTGGTCAGCAGCAGCCATTTCAGCGGGGTTTCGCC
TTTCGGCGGATTAATTTCTTCGGCCAGCACCGCGTTCAGGGTAATGTTGCCCTGTTTCAGGGTAATACGG
CCGCTACGCAGGCTCAGGCTCGCTTTACGCGCCGGACGGTTTTTACGTTTGCCACGTTTATCCACCACGC
CTTTCTGCGGAATGCTAATCTGATAGCCGCCCAGTTCCGGCTGGTTTTTCAGGTGATCATACAGATACAG
GCCGCTTTCCACATCTTTACGCGGATGTTTGCTACGCACCACAAAACGTTCGTTATGGGCCAGTTTATCT
TGCAGATACGCATGAATATCCGCTTCACGATCGCACACCGCAATCACGTTGCTCATCATGCTGCCCATTC
TCAGACGCGAAGTTGCAGCAGCGGCCAGCCATTTGCCGCTTTCTTTTTCATCCGCATCCGCCGGATCATC
CGGACGCATCCACCATTCTTGATGCAGCAGGCCCACGGTACGAAAGGTGGTCGCTTCCAGCAGCAGCACG
CTATGCACCCACCAACCACGGCTTTTATCCTGAATGCTACCCAGTTTGCCCAGTTCTTCCGCCACCTGAT
GACGATAGCTCAGAGAGGTGGTATCTTCAATTGCCAGCAGTTCCGGAAATTCCTGGGCCAGTTTCACGGT
CTGCATGGCACCCGCTTTACGAATCGCTTCCGCGCTCACGTTCGGATTACGAATAAAACGATACGCGCCT
TCCTGCATGGCTTTGCTGCCTTCGCTGCTAATGGTAATGCTTTTGCCGCTATATTTGGCCAGTTGCGCCG
CAACATTCACCAGACGCGCGGTACGACGCGGATCACCCAGCGCAGCACTAGAAAACACGCTTTTCGCCCA
ATCCGCCGCACGATGCAGTGCACTGGTAATCATTGAGACCCAGTCGAAAGTGAAACGTGATTTCATGCGT
CATTTTGAACATTTTGTAAATCTTATTTAATAATGTGTGCGGCAATTCACATTTAATTTATGAATGTTTT
CTTAACATCGCGGCAACTCAAGAAACGGCAGGTTCGGATCTTAGCTACTAGAGAAAGAGGAGAAATACTA
GATGGTGAGTAAGGGTGAAGCCGTGATTAAAGAGTTCATGCGCTTCAAAGTGCATATGGAGGGCTCAATG
AACGGCCATGAATTTGAAATTGAAGGTGAAGGAGAAGGCCGTCCGTATGAGGGCACCCAGACCGCCAAAC
TGAAAGTCACAAAGGGTGGCCCGCTGCCGTTTTCGTGGGATATTTTATCCCCTCAATTCATGTACGGCAG
CCGGGCGTTTATTAAACACCCGGCGGATATCCCGGATTACTATAAGCAATCTTTTCCAGAAGGCTTTAAA
TGGGAGCGCGTGATGAATTTTGAAGACGGAGGTGCTGTTACCGTGACCCAGGACACGAGCTTAGAAGACG
GTACCTTGATCTATAAGGTAAAGCTGCGTGGTACCAATTTCCCGCCGGATGGGCCAGTTATGCAGAAAAA
GACTATGGGCTGGGAAGCATCGACGGAGCGTCTTTACCCCGAAGACGGCGTCCTGAAAGGCGATATTAAA
ATGGCCCTGCGACTGAAAGACGGCGGTCGCTACCTTGCAGATTTCAAAACAACGTATAAAGCGAAAAAAC
CTGTGCAGATGCCCGGGGCGTACAACGTTGATCGCAAACTAGATATCACTTCACACAACGAAGATTACAC
GGTAGTCGAACAGTATGAACGTAGCGAGGGGCGCCATAGCACCGGAGGCATGGATGAACTCTATAAATAA
TTCAGCCAAAAAACTTAAGACCGCCGGTCTTGTCCACTACCTTGCAGTAATGCGGTGGACAGGATCGGCG
GTTTTCTTTTCTCTTCTCAAGACTGGGTCTCAAATGTTGAATACATACGAACAAATTAATAAAGTGAAAA
AAATACTTCGGAAACATTTAAAAAATAACCTTATTGGTACTTACATGTTTGGATCAGGAGTTGAGAGTGG
ACTAAAACCAAATAGTGATCTTGACTTTTTAGTCGTCGTATCTGAACCATTGACAGATCAAAGTAAAGAA
ATACTTATACAAAAAATTAGACCTATTTCAAAGAAAATAGGAGATAAAAGCAACTTACGATATATTGAAT
TAACAATTATTATTCAGCAAGAAATGGTACCGTGGAATCATCCTCCCAAACAAGAATTTATTTATGGAGA
ATGGTTACAAGAGCTTTATGAACAAGGATACATTCCTCAGAAGGAATTAAATTCAGATTTAACCATAATG
CTTTACCAAGCAAAACGAAAAAATAAAAGAATATACGGAAATTATGACTTAGAGGAATTACTACCTGATA
TTCCATTTTCTGATGTGAGACGCGCCATTATGGATTCGTCAGAGGAATTAATAGATAATTATCAGGATGA
TGAAACCAACTCTATATTAACTTTATGCCGTATGATTTTAACTATGGACACGGGTAAAATCATACCAAAA
GATATTGCGGGAAATGCAGTGGCTGAATCTTCTCCATTAGAACATAGGGAGAGAATTTTGTTAGCAGTTC
GTAGTTATCTTGGAGAGAATATTGAATGGACAAACGAGAACGTCAACCTTACTATAAATTACTTAAATAA
CAGATTAAAAAAATTATAAGCTTAAAAATTGAAAAAATGGTGGAAACACTTTTTTCAATTTTTTTGTTTT
ATTATTTAATATTTGGGAAATATTCATTCTAATTGGTAATCAGATTTTAGAAGTTTAAACAGATGTGTAT
AAGAGACAGCGCT
Features (pLannotate 1.2.2; 10 found; start..end, strand, type, name):
    350..738     -  rep_origin     R6K γ ori: γ replication origin from E. coli plasmid R6K; requires the R6K initiator protein pi for replication
    871..895     -  protein_bind   attB1: mutant version of attB; recombination site for the Gateway® BP reaction BP Clonase™
    995..1855    -  CDS            AmpR: β-lactamase; bla; confers resistance to ampicillin, carbenicillin, and related antibiotics
   1856..1960    -  promoter       AmpR promoter: bla
   2047..2090    -  CDS            lacZα (fragment): LacZα fragment of β-galactosidase; lacZ fragment
   2234..2342    -  oriT           oriT: incP origin of transfer
   2666..4093    -  CDS            Tn5 transposase: transposase from the bacterial Tn5 transposon (Reznikoff, 1993)
   4272..4967    +  CDS            mScarlet-I: mScarlet-I is a basic (constitutively fluorescent) red fluorescent protein published in 2016, derived from synthetic construct. It is reported to be a rapidly-maturing monomer with moderate acid sensitivity.
   5077..5826    +  CDS            spc: S9AD_ENTFL - Also known as aad9 From Enterococcus faecalis (Streptococcus faecalis).
   5941..5959    -  misc_feature   Tn5 ME: hyperactive mosaic end for Tn5 transposase recognition (Reznikoff et al., 2004)
