[The description below was written by a language model from this plasmid's Addgene catalogue record and pLannotate feature annotations shown in this document.]
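Description:
pGLU_133 is an empty-backbone synthetic biology vector, built on pGLDV_62, that serves as the spectinomycin-marked Tn5-variant chassis for building transposon insertion libraries in bacteria, as part of a scalable mutagenesis system aimed at non-model species. It replicates from the R6K γ origin, which functions only when the pi initiator protein is supplied. It is therefore propagated in a pir-expressing E. coli host (Pir1), where it is recorded as high copy and selected with ampicillin through a β-lactamase gene driven by its native promoter. In recipients lacking pi the plasmid cannot replicate, so it behaves as a suicide delivery vector. An incP origin of transfer allows mobilisation by conjugation from a donor that provides the transfer functions.

The functional payload comprises a Tn5 transposase coding sequence and, on the opposite strand, an mScarlet-I red fluorescent protein gene followed by the spc (aad9) spectinomycin adenylyltransferase gene from Enterococcus faecalis. A hyperactive Tn5 mosaic end is annotated just downstream of spc. Only one mosaic end was detected in the feature table, so the exact boundaries of the mobile element, and whether mScarlet-I lies inside it or acts as a replaceable placeholder, cannot be determined from the record. Promoters driving the transposase, mScarlet-I and spc are likewise not annotated. A short lacZα fragment and an attB1-like site are also detected and are probably cloning remnants. The expected logic is that after transfer the transposase inserts the spectinomycin-marked element into the recipient genome, and spectinomycin selection recovers insertion mutants while the non-replicating backbone is lost.
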