Addgene plasmid #225826: pGLU_133
Purpose: (Empty Backbone) Tn libraries Tn5 variant SPEC backbone
Depositing lab: Nili Ostrov. Depositing organization: Cultivarium, Convergent Research. Publication: A scalable transposon mutagenesis system for non-model bacteria. Gilbert C, Leung J, Crits-Christoph A, Kang SC, Esmurria A, Fenn K, Brumwell SL, Martin-Moldes Z, Mendler K, Barnum TP, Nguyen M-A, Lee HH, Ostrov N. bioRxiv 2025.12.22.696024 10.64898/2025.12.22.696024.
Backbone
  Vector backbone: pGLDV_62
  Vector type: Synthetic Biology
Growth in bacteria
  Bacterial resistance: Ampicillin, 100 μg/mL
  Growth temperature: 37°C
  Growth strain: Pir1
  Copy number: High Copy
Gene/Insert
  Gene/Insert name: None
  Mutation: N/A
Terms and licenses: Academic/Nonprofit Terms; Industry Terms: Not Available to Industry
Depositor comments: Please visit https://doi.org/10.64898/2025.12.22.696024 for bioRxiv preprint.
How to cite: pGLU_133 was a gift from Nili Ostrov (Addgene plasmid # 225826 ; http://n2t.net/addgene:225826 ; RRID:Addgene_225826)
